>Addgene plasmid #21498 | pHIS2-hsSTAM1 (1-143) | depositor partial sequence | sequence record 9901 | Author sequence
ATGCCTCTT
[420 nt withheld, positions 10-429]
TAA
