>Addgene plasmid #21498 | pHIS2-hsSTAM1 (1-143) | addgene partial sequence | sequence record 27434 | 21498 with T7
TTCCCTCTAGAATAATTTTGTTTAACTTTAAGAAGGAGATATACATATGTCGTACTACCATCACCATCAC
CATCACGATTACGATATCCCAACGACCGAAAACCTGTATTTTCAGGGCGCCATGGGAATGCCTCTT
[420 nt withheld, positions 137-556]
TAAGGAATTCAAAGGCCTACGTCGACGAGCTCACTAGTCGCGGCCGCTTTCGAATCTAGAGCCTGCAGTC
TCGAGCACCACCACCACCACCACTGAGATCCGGCTGCTAACAAAGCCCGAAAGGAAGCTGAGTTGGCTGC
TGCCACCGCTGAGCAATAACTAGCATAACCCCTTGGGGCCTCTAAACGGGTCTTGAGGGG
