[The description below was written by a language model from this plasmid's Addgene catalogue record.]
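Description:
pHIS2-hsSTAM1 (1-143) is a bacterial expression plasmid built on the pHis parallel 2 backbone (5549 bp without insert) for producing a fragment of human STAM1 (signal transducing adaptor molecule 1) in E. coli. It is maintained as a high-copy plasmid under ampicillin selection. The record does not list an origin of replication or a promoter. The use of a T7 primer for 5′ sequencing suggests a T7-type expression cassette upstream of the insert, but this is an inference rather than a stated feature.

The payload is a roughly 510 bp insert encoding residues 1–143 of human STAM1 with no mutations. It is fused in frame to a 6x His tag at the N terminus, which is supplied by the backbone and allows the recombinant protein to be captured by immobilised metal affinity chromatography. The insert was placed by restriction-free (RF) cloning, so no flanking restriction sites are recorded at either junction. The catalogue entry does not say whether a protease cleavage site lies between the tag and the STAM1 fragment.

STAM1 is one of the two subunits of the ESCRT-0 complex, and the associated publication describes a hybrid structural model of the complete human complex. This points to the construct's likely use in producing a purified, defined N-terminal portion of STAM1 for structural and biophysical work. No feature table or annotated sequence accompanies the record, so the arrangement of elements beyond these catalogue fields cannot be described.
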