Addgene plasmid #21498: pHIS2-hsSTAM1 (1-143)
Depositing lab: James Hurley. Depositing organization: National Institute of Diabetes & Digestive & Kidney Diseases (NIDDK). Publication: Hybrid structural model of the complete human ESCRT-0 complex. Ren X, Kloer DP, Kim YC, Ghirlando R, Saidi LF, Hummer G, Hurley JH. Structure. 2009 Mar 11. 17(3):406-16. 10.1016/j.str.2009.01.012 PubMed 19278655.
Backbone
  Vector backbone: phis parallel 2
  Backbone size w/o insert (bp): 5549
  Vector type: Bacterial Expression
Growth in bacteria
  Bacterial resistance: Ampicillin, 100 μg/mL
  Growth temperature: 37°C
  Growth strain: DH5alpha
  Copy number: High Copy
Gene/Insert
  Gene/Insert name: phis2- STAM1(1-143) (alt names: signal transducing adaptor molecule 1; STAM)
  Species: H. sapiens (human)
  Insert size (bp): 510
  Mutation: none
  Entrez Gene: STAM (a.k.a. STAM-1, STAM1)
  Tag / fusion protein: 6x His (N terminal on backbone)
  Cloning method: Restriction Enzyme; 5′ cloning site N/A (RF cloning) (not destroyed); 3′ cloning site N/A (RF cloning) (not destroyed)
  Sequencing primers: 5′ T7
Terms and licenses: Academic/Nonprofit Terms; Industry Terms: Not Available to Industry
How to cite: pHIS2-hsSTAM1 (1-143) was a gift from James Hurley (Addgene plasmid # 21498 ; http://n2t.net/addgene:21498 ; RRID:Addgene_21498)
